Addgene plasmid #103709: LSB-hsa-miR-653-5p
Purpose: Used to sense miRNA activity using fluorescence based tools. hsa-miR-653-5p target in 3' UTR of of mKate. miRNA activity can be measured by the repression of mKate2 relative to EBFP2 fluorescent proteins . Plasmid is inherently unstable; please see Depositor Comments
Depositing lab: Ron Weiss. Depositing organization: Massachusetts Institute of Technology. Publication: A mixed antagonistic/synergistic miRNA repression model enables accurate predictions of multi-input miRNA sensor activity. Gam JJ, Babb J, Weiss R. Nat Commun. 2018 Jun 22;9(1):2430. doi: 10.1038/s41467-018-04575-0. PubMed 29934631.
Backbone
  Vector backbone: Low Sensor Backbone (LSB)
  Vector type: Mammalian Expression, Synthetic Biology
Growth in bacteria
  Bacterial resistance: Ampicillin and Kanamycin, 100 & 50 μg/mL
  Growth temperature: 30°C
  Growth strain: NEB Stable
  Copy number: High Copy
Gene/Insert
  Gene/Insert name: hsa-miR-653-5p target
  Species: H. sapiens (human)
  Entrez Gene: MIR653 (a.k.a. MIRN653, hsa-mir-653, mir-653)
  Promoter: EF-1a
  Cloning method: Gibson Cloning
Terms and licenses: Academic/Nonprofit Terms; Industry Terms: Not Available to Industry
Depositor comments: Please note that this plasmid is inherently unstable due to a repeating poly A element. We recommend performing a diagnostic digest on multiple colonies upon receipt. The depositors would like to note the presence of several discrepancies between the depositor sequence and physical plasmid sequence. In particular, the sequences upstream and downstream of the puromycin coding region have 10 bp insertions which do not affect the ability to perform puromycin selection. The sequences for those regions within the physical plasmids are as follows: Upstream of Puro: GAATTCGACCGCCTGTCTCAAGGTGCCACC; Downstream of Puro: GCTTTGAGACTACGCGTGAATTCACTCCTC. Please contact if you are interested in this plasmid prior to placing an order.
How to cite: LSB-hsa-miR-653-5p was a gift from Ron Weiss (Addgene plasmid # 103709 ; http://n2t.net/addgene:103709 ; RRID:Addgene_103709)
