[The description below was written by a language model from this plasmid's Addgene catalogue record and pLannotate feature annotations shown in this document.]
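Description:
LSB-hsa-miR-653-5p is a mammalian expression and synthetic-biology plasmid of about 11 kb, built on the Low Sensor Backbone (LSB) and designed to report the activity of the human microRNA miR-653-5p by fluorescence. It replicates in E. coli from a high-copy ColE1/pUC-type origin and carries both β-lactamase (ampicillin) and aph(3')-Ia (kanamycin) markers, with dual selection listed in the record. A remnant lac promoter/operator region from the parental cloning vector is also annotated.

The payload consists of two parallel transcription units, each driven by the human EF-1α core promoter with its intron A and terminated by a rabbit β-globin polyadenylation region. Each is flanked by attB4/attB1/attB2 scars that point to Gateway-derived modules, although the record lists Gibson assembly as the cloning method. One unit encodes the red fluorescent protein mKate2, with the miR-653-5p target placed in its 3' UTR; the target itself is not annotated as a separate feature, but there is an unannotated gap between the attB2 site and the β-globin sequence where it would sit. The second unit encodes EBFP2 without a target and serves as an internal normaliser. When the microRNA is active in transfected cells, mKate2 is repressed relative to EBFP2, so the red-to-blue ratio measures miRNA activity independently of plasmid dose. A puromycin N-acetyltransferase gene with its own β-globin poly(A) allows puromycin selection in mammalian cells, though no mammalian promoter for it is annotated.

The depositor notes that the repeated poly(A) elements make the plasmid inherently unstable. The depositor also notes that the physical plasmid differs from the deposited sequence by short insertions flanking the puromycin coding region, which do not impair selection.
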