Features (pLannotate 1.2.2; 28 found; start..end, strand, type, name):
     87..675     -  rep_origin     ori: high-copy-number ColE1/pMB1/pBR322/pUC origin of replication
    846..1706    -  CDS            AmpR: β-lactamase; bla; confers resistance to ampicillin, carbenicillin, and related antibiotics
   1707..1778    -  promoter       AmpR promoter: bla
   1857..2456    +  CDS            PuroR: puromycin N-acetyltransferase; pac from Streptomyces alboniger; confers resistance to puromycin
   2461..2541    +  CDS            HBB (fragment): HBB_PONPY - Experimental evidence at transcript level: Swiss-Prot protein existence level 2. Involved in oxygen transport from the lung to the various peripheral tissues. From Pongo pygmaeus (Bornean orangutan).
   2612..2667    +  polyA_signal   β-globin poly(A) signal: rabbit β-globin polyadenylation signal (Gil and Proudfoot, 1987)
   3646..3666    +  protein_bind   attB4: mutant version of attB; core recombination site for the Gateway® BP reaction BP Clonase™
   3734..3945    +  promoter       EF-1α core promoter: core promoter for human elongation factor EF-1α
   3946..4884    +  intron         EF-1α intron A: intron upstream of the start codon of human EF-1α
   4911..4931    +  protein_bind   attB1: mutant version of attB; core recombination site for the Gateway® BP reaction BP Clonase™
   4951..5646    +  CDS            mKate2: mKate2 is a basic (constitutively fluorescent) red fluorescent protein published in 2009, derived from Entacmaea quadricolor. It is reported to be a rapidly-maturing monomer with moderate acid sensitivity.
   5666..5690    -  protein_bind   attB2: mutant version of attB; recombination site for the Gateway® BP reaction BP Clonase™
   5830..5904    +  CDS            HBB (fragment): HBB_PONPY - Experimental evidence at transcript level: Swiss-Prot protein existence level 2. Involved in oxygen transport from the lung to the various peripheral tissues. From Pongo pygmaeus (Bornean orangutan).
   5975..6030    +  polyA_signal   β-globin poly(A) signal: rabbit β-globin polyadenylation signal (Gil and Proudfoot, 1987)
   6414..6439    +  misc_feature   SA: splice acceptor site
   7111..7131    +  protein_bind   attB4: mutant version of attB; core recombination site for the Gateway® BP reaction BP Clonase™
   7199..7410    +  promoter       EF-1α core promoter: core promoter for human elongation factor EF-1α
   7411..8349    +  intron         EF-1α intron A: intron upstream of the start codon of human EF-1α
   8376..8396    +  protein_bind   attB1: mutant version of attB; core recombination site for the Gateway® BP reaction BP Clonase™
   8407..9123    +  CDS            EBFP2: EBFP2 is a basic (constitutively fluorescent) blue fluorescent protein published in 2007, derived from Aequorea victoria. It is reported to be a rapidly-maturing monomer with moderate acid sensitivity.
   9131..9155    -  protein_bind   attB2: mutant version of attB; recombination site for the Gateway® BP reaction BP Clonase™
   9159..9239    +  CDS            HBB (fragment): HBB_PONPY - Experimental evidence at transcript level: Swiss-Prot protein existence level 2. Involved in oxygen transport from the lung to the various peripheral tissues. From Pongo pygmaeus (Bornean orangutan).
   9310..9365    +  polyA_signal   β-globin poly(A) signal: rabbit β-globin polyadenylation signal (Gil and Proudfoot, 1987)
   9748..9770    -  protein_bind   lac operator (fragment): The lac repressor binds to the lac operator to inhibit transcription in E. coli. This inhibition can be relieved by adding lactose or isopropyl-β-D-thiogalactopyranoside (IPTG). lac repressor encoded by lacI
   9774..9804    -  promoter       lac promoter: promoter for the E. coli lac operon
   9819..9840    -  protein_bind   CAP binding site: CAP binding activates transcription in the presence of cAMP. E. coli catabolite activator protein
   9853..9892    -  CDS            lacI (fragment): lac repressor; lacI; The lac repressor binds to the lac operator to inhibit transcription in E. coli. This inhibition can be relieved by adding lactose or isopropyl-β-D-thiogalactopyranoside (IPTG).
  10065..10874   +  CDS            KanR: aminoglycoside phosphotransferase; aph(3')-Ia; confers resistance to kanamycin in bacteria or G418 (Geneticin®) in eukaryotes
>Addgene plasmid #103709 | LSB-hsa-miR-653-5p | depositor full sequence | sequence record 196466 | Full Sequence
AATTGAGGGGATAACGCAGGAAAGAACATGTGAGCAAAAGGCCAGCAAAAGGCCAGGAACCGTAAAAAGG
CCGCGTTGCTGGCGTTTTTCCATAGGCTCCGCCCCCCTGACGAGCATCACAAAAATCGACGCTCAAGTCA
GAGGTGGCGAAACCCGACAGGACTATAAAGATACCAGGCGTTTCCCCCTGGAAGCTCCCTCGTGCGCTCT
CCTGTTCCGACCCTGCCGCTTACCGGATACCTGTCCGCCTTTCTCCCTTCGGGAAGCGTGGCGCTTTCTC
ATAGCTCACGCTGTAGGTATCTCAGTTCGGTGTAGGTCGTTCGCTCCAAGCTGGGCTGTGTGCACGAACC
CCCCGTTCAGCCCGACCGCTGCGCCTTATCCGGTAACTATCGTCTTGAGTCCAACCCGGTAAGACACGAC
TTATCGCCACTGGCAGCAGCCACTGGTAACAGGATTAGCAGAGCGAGGTATGTAGGCGGTGCTACAGAGT
TCTTGAAGTGGTGGCCTAACTACGGCTACACTAGAAGAACAGTATTTGGTATCTGCGCTCTGCTGAAGCC
AGTTACCTTCGGAAAAAGAGTTGGTAGCTCTTGATCCGGCAAACAAACCACCGCTGGTAGCGGTGGTTTT
TTTGTTTGCAAGCAGCAGATTACGCGCAGAAAAAAAGGATCTCAAGAAGATCCTTTGATCTTTTCTACGG
GGTCTGACGCTCAGTGGAACGAAAACTCACGTTAAGGGATTTTGGTCATGAGATTATCAAAAAGGATCTT
CACCTAGATCCTTTTAAATTAAAAATGAAGTTTTAAATCAATCTAAAGTATATATGAGTAAACTTGGTCT
GACAGTTACCAATGCTTAATCAGTGAGGCACCTATCTCAGCGATCTGTCTATTTCGTTCATCCATAGTTG
CCTGACTCCCCGTCGTGTAGATAACTACGATACGGGAGGGCTTACCATCTGGCCCCAGTGCTGCAATGAT
ACCGCGAGAACCACGCTCACCGGCTCCAGATTTATCAGCAATAAACCAGCCAGCCGGAAGGGCCGAGCGC
AGAAGTGGTCCTGCAACTTTATCCGCCTCCATCCAGTCTATTAATTGTTGCCGGGAAGCTAGAGTAAGTA
GTTCGCCAGTTAATAGTTTGCGCAACGTTGTTGCCATTGCTACAGGCATCGTGGTGTCACGCTCGTCGTT
TGGTATGGCTTCATTCAGCTCCGGTTCCCAACGATCAAGGCGAGTTACATGATCCCCCATGTTGTGCAAA
AAAGCGGTTAGCTCCTTCGGTCCTCCGATCGTTGTCAGAAGTAAGTTGGCCGCAGTGTTATCACTCATGG
TTATGGCAGCACTGCATAATTCTCTTACTGTCATGCCATCCGTAAGATGCTTTTCTGTGACTGGTGAGTA
CTCAACCAAGTCATTCTGAGAATAGTGTATGCGGCGACCGAGTTGCTCTTGCCCGGCGTCAATACGGGAT
AATACCGCGCCACATAGCAGAACTTTAAAAGTGCTCATCATTGGAAAACGTTCTTCGGGGCGAAAACTCT
CAAGGATCTTACCGCTGTTGAGATCCAGTTCGATGTAACCCACTCGTGCACCCAACTGATCTTCAGCATC
TTTTACTTTCACCAGCGTTTCTGGGTGAGCAAAAACAGGAAGGCAAAATGCCGCAAAAAAGGGAATAAGG
GCGACACGGAAATGTTGAATACTCATACTCTTCCTTTTTCAATATTATTGAAGCATTTATCAGGGTTATT
GTCTCATGAGCGGATACATATTTGAATGTAGCTCCGAATTTCTCGAGGGCTTGTCGACGACGGCGGTCTC
CGTCGTCAGGATCATGAATTCGACCCGCCTGCCACCATGACCGAGTACAAGCCCACGGTGCGCCTCGCCA
CCCGCGACGACGTCCCCCGGGCCGTACGCACCCTCGCCGCCGCGTTCGCCGACTACCCCGCCACGCGCCA
CACCGTCGACCCGGACCGCCACATCGAGCGGGTCACCGAGCTGCAAGAACTCTTCCTCACGCGCGTCGGG
CTCGACATCGGCAAGGTGTGGGTCGCGGACGACGGCGCCGCGGTGGCGGTCTGGACCACGCCGGAGAGCG
TCGAAGCGGGGGCGGTGTTCGCCGAGATCGGCCCGCGCATGGCCGAGTTGAGCGGTTCCCGGCTGGCCGC
GCAGCAACAGATGGAAGGCCTCCTGGCGCCGCACCGGCCCAAGGAGCCCGCGTGGTTCCTGGCCACCGTC
GGCGTCTCGCCCGACCACCAGGGCAAGGGTCTGGGCAGCGCCGTCGTGCTCCCCGGAGTGGAGGCGGCCG
AGCGCGCCGGGGTGCCCGCCTTCCTGGAGACATCCGCGCCCCGCAACCTCCCCTTCTACGAGCGGCTCGG
CTTCACCGTCACCGCCGACGTCGAGGTGCCCGAAGGACCGCGCACCTGGTGCATGACCCGCAAGCCCGGT
GCCTGATACGCGTGAATTCACTCCTCAGGTGCAGGCTGCCTATCAGAAGGTGGTGGCTGGTGTGGCCAAT
GCCCTGGCTCACAAATACCACTGAGATCTTTTTCCCTCTGCCAAAAATTATGGGGACATCATGAAGCCCC
TTGAGCATCTGACTTCTGGCTAATAAAGGAAATTTATTTTCATTGCAATAGTGTGTTGGAATTTTTTGTG
TCTCTCACTCGGAAGGACATATGGGAGGGCAAATCATTTAAAACATCAGAATGAGTATTTGGTTTAGAGT
TTGGCAACATATGCCCATATGCTGGCTGCCATGAACAAAGGTTGGCTATAAAGAGGTCATCAGTATATGA
AACAGCCCCCTGCTGTCCATTCCTTATTCCATAGAAAAGCCTTGACTTGAGGTTAGATTTTTTTTATATT
TTGTTTTGTGTTATTTTTTTCTTTAACATCCCTAAAATTTTCCTTACATGTTTTACTAGCCAGATTTTTC
CTCCTCTCCTGACTACTCCCAGTCATAGCTGTCCCTCTTCTCTTATGGAGATCCCTCGACCTGCAGCCCA
AGCTTGAATTCTCTAGAATTACCCTGTTATCCCTATGCTTGGTTTACCGAGCTCTTATTGGTTTTCAAAC
TTCATTGACTGTGCCCAACGCGCCTGGGAGCTCACGGGGACAGCCCCCCCCCAAAGCCCCCAGGGATGTA
ATTACGTCCCTCCCCCGCTAGGGGGCAGCAGCGAGCCGCCCGGGGCTCCGCTCCGGTCCGGCGCTCCCCC
CGCATCCCCGAGCCGGCAGCGTGCGGGGACAGCCCGGGCACGGGGAAGGTGGCACGGGATCGCTTTCCTC
TGAACGCTTCTCGCTGCTCTTTGAGCCTGCAGACACCTGGGGGGATACGGGGAAAAAGCTAGGCTGAAAG
ACCGGTTCTTAGAATGACACGCGCCTGGGAGCTCACGGGGACAGCCCCCCCCCAAAGCCCCCAGGGATGT
AATTACGTCCCTCCCCCGCTAGGGGGCAGCAGCGAGCCGCCCGGGGCTCCGCTCCGGTCCGGCGCTCCCC
CCGCATCCCCGAGCCGGCAGCGTGCGGGGACAGCCCGGGCACGGGGAAGGTGGCACGGGATCGCTTTCCT
CTGAACGCTTCTCGCTGCTCTTTGAGCCTGCAGACACCTGGGGGGATACGGGGAAAAAGCTAACTTCTGA
GACGACAACTTTGTATAGAAAAGTTGGCTCCGAATTCGCCCTTGACAGCAGAGATCCAGTTTGGTTAATT
AATTGGCTCCGGTGCCCGTCAGTGGGCAGAGCGCACATCGCCCACAGTCCCCGAGAAGTTGTGGGGAGGG
GTCGGCAATTGAACCGGTGCCTAGAGAAGGTGGCGCGGGGTAAACTGGGAAAGTGATGTCGTGTACTGGC
TCCGCCTTTTTCCCGAGGGTGGGGGAGAACCGTATATAAGTGCAGTAGTCGCCGTGAACGTTCTTTTTCG
CAACGGGTTTGCCGCCAGAACACAGGTAAGTGCCGTGTGTGGTTCCCGCGGGCCTGGCCTCTTTACGGGT
TATGGCCCTTGCGTGCCTTGAATTACTTCCACCTGGCTGCAGTACGTGATTCTTGATCCCGAGCTTCGGG
TTGGAAGTGGGTGGGAGAGTTCGAGGCCTTGCGCTTAAGGAGCCCCTTCGCCTCGTGCTTGAGTTGAGGC
CTGGCCTGGGCGCTGGGGCCGCCGCGTGCGAATCTGGTGGCACCTTCGCGCCTGTCTCGCTGCTTTCGAT
AAGTCTCTAGCCATTTAAAATTTTTGATGACCTGCTGCGACGCTTTTTTTCTGGCAAGATAGTCTTGTAA
ATGCGGGCCAAGATCTGCACACTGGTATTTCGGTTTTTGGGGCCGCGGGCGGCGACGGGGCCCGTGCGTC
CCAGCGCACATGTTCGGCGAGGCGGGGCCTGCGAGCGCGGCCACCGAGAATCGGACGGGGGTAGTCTCAA
GCTGGCCGGCCTGCTCTGGTGCCTGGCCTCGCGCCGCCGTGTATCGCCCCGCCCTGGGCGGCAAGGCTGG
CCCGGTCGGCACCAGTTGCGTGAGCGGAAAGATGGCCGCTTCCCGGCCCTGCTGCAGGGAGCTCAAAATG
GAGGACGCGGCGCTCGGGAGAGCGGGCGGGTGAGTCACCCACACAAAGGAAAAGGGCCTTTCCGTCCTCA
GCCGTCGCTTCATGTGACTCCACGGAGTACCGGGCGCCGTCCAGGCACCTCGATTAGTTCTCGAGCTTTT
GGAGTACGTCGTCTTTAGGTTGGGGGGAGGGGTTTTATGCGATGGAGTTTCCCCACACTGAGTGGGTGGA
GACTGAAGTTAGGCCAGCTTGGCACTTGATGTAATTCTCCTTGGAATTTGCCCTTTTTGAGTTTGGATCT
TGGTTCATTCTCAAGCCTCAGACAGTGGTTCAAAGTTTTTTTCTTCCATTTCAGGTGTCGTGAGAAGGGC
GAATTCGACCCAAGTTTGTACAAAAAAGCAGGCTGGATCCAGGTGCCACCATGGTGAGCGAGCTGATTAA
GGAGAACATGCACATGAAGCTGTACATGGAGGGCACCGTGAACAACCACCACTTCAAGTGCACATCCGAG
GGCGAAGGCAAGCCCTACGAGGGCACCCAGACCATGAGAATCAAGGCGGTCGAGGGCGGCCCTCTCCCCT
TCGCCTTCGACATCCTGGCTACCAGCTTCATGTACGGCAGCAAAACCTTCATCAACCACACCCAGGGCAT
CCCCGACTTCTTTAAGCAGTCCTTCCCCGAGGGCTTCACATGGGAGAGAGTCACCACATACGAAGATGGG
GGCGTGCTGACCGCTACCCAGGACACCAGCCTCCAGGACGGCTGCCTCATCTACAACGTCAAGATCAGAG
GGGTGAACTTCCCATCCAACGGCCCTGTGATGCAGAAGAAAACACTCGGCTGGGAGGCCTCCACCGAGAC
ACTGTACCCCGCTGACGGCGGCCTGGAAGGCAGAGCCGACATGGCCCTGAAGCTCGTGGGCGGGGGCCAC
CTGATCTGCAACCTTAAGACCACATACAGATCCAAGAAACCCGCTAAGAACCTCAAGATGCCCGGCGTCT
ACTATGTGGACAGGAGACTGGAAAGAATCAAGGAGGCCGACAAAGAGACATACGTCGAGCAGCACGAGGT
GGCTGTGGCCAGATACTGCGACCTCCCTAGCAAACTGGGGCACAAACTTAATTGAGAATTCTACCACCCA
GCTTTCTTGTACAAAGTGGTACGTCTCAAGACCAGAGGTCTCTGCTTCCGGGATCCAGTAGAGATTGTTT
CAACACCAGTAGAGATTGTTTCAACACCAGTAGAGATTGTTTCAACACCAGTAGAGATTGTTTCAACACC
AACCAGAAGAGACCTGTGCTTCACTCCTCAGGTGCAGGCTGCCTATCAGAAGGTGGTGGCTGGTGTGGCC
AATGCCCTGGCTCACAAATACCACTGAGATCTTTTTCCCTCTGCCAAAAATTATGGGGACATCATGAAGC
CCCTTGAGCATCTGACTTCTGGCTAATAAAGGAAATTTATTTTCATTGCAATAGTGTGTTGGAATTTTTT
GTGTCTCTCACTCGGAAGGACATATGGGAGGGCAAATCATTTAAAACATCAGAATGAGTATTTGGTTTAG
AGTTTGGCAACATATGCCCATATGCTGGCTGCCATGAACAAAGGTTGGCTATAAAGAGGTCATCAGTATA
TGAAACAGCCCCCTGCTGTCCATTCCTTATTCCATAGAAAAGCCTTGACTTGAGGTTAGATTTTTTTTAT
ATTTTGTTTTGTGTTATTTTTTTCTTTAACATCCCTAAAATTTTCCTTACATGTTTTACTAGCCAGATTT
TTCCTCCTCTCCTGACTACTCCCAGTCATAGCTGTCCCTCTTCTCTTATGGAGATCCCGAGCGGTGCGTT
TTTATGCTTGTAGTATTGTATAATGTTTTTAAGATCCAAGCTTCTGACCTCTTCTCTTCCTCCCACAGGG
CCTCGAGACAATTGCATCGATGGTACCAGTGAAAGTCTGCAATGAATTCGAGTTGGCGCGCCTGTCATTC
TAAATCTCTCTTTCAGCCTAAAGCTTTTTCCCCGTATCCCCCCAGGTGTCTGCAGGCTCAAAGAGCAGCG
AGAAGCGTTCAGAGGAAAGCGATCCCGTGCCACCTTCCCCGTGCCCGGGCTGTCCCCGCACGCTGCCGGC
TCGGGGATGCGGGGGGAGCGCCGGACCGGAGCGGAGCCCCGGGCGGCTCGCTGCTGCCCCCTAGCGGGGG
AGGGACGTAATTACATCCCTGGGGGCTTTGGGAGGGGGCTGTCCCCGTGAGCTCCCAGGCGCGCCTGTCA
TTCTAAATCTCTCTTTCAGCCTAAAGCTTTTTCCCCGTATCCCCCCAGGTGTCTGCAGGCTCAAAGAGCA
GCGAGAAGCGTTCAGAGGAAAGCGATCCCGTGCCACCTTCCCCGTGCCCGGGCTGTCCCCGCACGCTGCC
GGCTCGGGGATGCGGGGGGAGCGCCGGACCGGAGCGGAGCCCCGGGCGGCTCGCTGCTGCCCCCTAGCGG
GGGAGGGACGTAATTACATCCCTGGGGGCTTTGGGGGGGGGCTGTCCCCGTGAGCTCCCAGGCGCGCCAA
CTCGGTACCGTATCGATGTCGACGTTAACGCTAGTGATATCAACTTTGTATAGAAAAGTTGGCTCCGAAT
TCGCCCTTGACAGCAGAGATCCAGTTTGGTTAATTAATTGGCTCCGGTGCCCGTCAGTGGGCAGAGCGCA
CATCGCCCACAGTCCCCGAGAAGTTGTGGGGAGGGGTCGGCAATTGAACCGGTGCCTAGAGAAGGTGGCG
CGGGGTAAACTGGGAAAGTGATGTCGTGTACTGGCTCCGCCTTTTTCCCGAGGGTGGGGGAGAACCGTAT
ATAAGTGCAGTAGTCGCCGTGAACGTTCTTTTTCGCAACGGGTTTGCCGCCAGAACACAGGTAAGTGCCG
TGTGTGGTTCCCGCGGGCCTGGCCTCTTTACGGGTTATGGCCCTTGCGTGCCTTGAATTACTTCCACCTG
GCTGCAGTACGTGATTCTTGATCCCGAGCTTCGGGTTGGAAGTGGGTGGGAGAGTTCGAGGCCTTGCGCT
TAAGGAGCCCCTTCGCCTCGTGCTTGAGTTGAGGCCTGGCCTGGGCGCTGGGGCCGCCGCGTGCGAATCT
GGTGGCACCTTCGCGCCTGTCTCGCTGCTTTCGATAAGTCTCTAGCCATTTAAAATTTTTGATGACCTGC
TGCGACGCTTTTTTTCTGGCAAGATAGTCTTGTAAATGCGGGCCAAGATCTGCACACTGGTATTTCGGTT
TTTGGGGCCGCGGGCGGCGACGGGGCCCGTGCGTCCCAGCGCACATGTTCGGCGAGGCGGGGCCTGCGAG
CGCGGCCACCGAGAATCGGACGGGGGTAGTCTCAAGCTGGCCGGCCTGCTCTGGTGCCTGGCCTCGCGCC
GCCGTGTATCGCCCCGCCCTGGGCGGCAAGGCTGGCCCGGTCGGCACCAGTTGCGTGAGCGGAAAGATGG
CCGCTTCCCGGCCCTGCTGCAGGGAGCTCAAAATGGAGGACGCGGCGCTCGGGAGAGCGGGCGGGTGAGT
CACCCACACAAAGGAAAAGGGCCTTTCCGTCCTCAGCCGTCGCTTCATGTGACTCCACGGAGTACCGGGC
GCCGTCCAGGCACCTCGATTAGTTCTCGAGCTTTTGGAGTACGTCGTCTTTAGGTTGGGGGGAGGGGTTT
TATGCGATGGAGTTTCCCCACACTGAGTGGGTGGAGACTGAAGTTAGGCCAGCTTGGCACTTGATGTAAT
TCTCCTTGGAATTTGCCCTTTTTGAGTTTGGATCTTGGTTCATTCTCAAGCCTCAGACAGTGGTTCAAAG
TTTTTTTCTTCCATTTCAGGTGTCGTGAGAAGGGCGAATTCGACCCAAGTTTGTACAAAAAAGCAGGCTC
GCCACCATGGTGAGCAAGGGCGAGGAGCTGTTCACCGGGGTGGTGCCCATCCTGGTCGAGCTGGACGGCG
ACGTAAACGGCCACAAGTTCAGCGTGAGGGGCGAGGGCGAGGGCGATGCCACCAACGGCAAGCTGACCCT
GAAGTTCATCTGCACCACCGGCAAGCTGCCCGTGCCCTGGCCCACCCTCGTGACCACCCTGAGCCACGGC
GTGCAGTGCTTCGCCCGCTACCCCGACCACATGAAGCAGCACGACTTCTTCAAGTCCGCCATGCCCGAAG
GCTACGTCCAGGAGCGCACCATCTTCTTCAAGGACGACGGCACCTACAAGACCCGCGCCGAGGTGAAGTT
CGAGGGCGACACCCTAGTGAACCGCATCGAGCTGAAGGGCGTCGACTTCAAGGAGGACGGCAACATCCTG
GGGCACAAGCTGGAGTACAACTTCAACAGCCACAACATCTATATCATGGCCGTCAAGCAGAAGAACGGCA
TCAAGGTGAACTTCAAGATCCGCCACAACGTGGAGGACGGCAGCGTGCAGCTCGCCGACCACTACCAGCA
GAACACCCCCATCGGCGACGGCCCCGTGCTGCTGCCCGACAGCCACTACCTGAGCACCCAGTCCGTGCTG
AGCAAAGACCCCAACGAGAAGCGCGATCACATGGTCCTGCTGGAGTTCCGCACCGCCGCCGGGATCACTC
TCGGCATGGACGAGCTGTACAAGTAATACCACCCAGCTTTCTTGTACAAAGTGGTACGCGTGAATTCACT
CCTCAGGTGCAGGCTGCCTATCAGAAGGTGGTGGCTGGTGTGGCCAATGCCCTGGCTCACAAATACCACT
GAGATCTTTTTCCCTCTGCCAAAAATTATGGGGACATCATGAAGCCCCTTGAGCATCTGACTTCTGGCTA
ATAAAGGAAATTTATTTTCATTGCAATAGTGTGTTGGAATTTTTTGTGTCTCTCACTCGGAAGGACATAT
GGGAGGGCAAATCATTTAAAACATCAGAATGAGTATTTGGTTTAGAGTTTGGCAACATATGCCCATATGC
TGGCTGCCATGAACAAAGGTTGGCTATAAAGAGGTCATCAGTATATGAAACAGCCCCCTGCTGTCCATTC
CTTATTCCATAGAAAAGCCTTGACTTGAGGTTAGATTTTTTTTATATTTTGTTTTGTGTTATTTTTTTCT
TTAACATCCCTAAAATTTTCCTTACATGTTTTACTAGCCAGATTTTTCCTCCTCTCCTGACTACTCCCAG
TCATAGCTGTCCCTCTTCTCTTATGGAGATCCCTCGACCTGCAGCCCAAGCTTGGCGTAATCATGGTCAT
AGCTGTTTCCTGTGTGAAATTGTTATCCGCTCACAATTCCACACAACATACGAGCCGGAAGCATAAAGTG
TAAAGCCTGGGGTGCCTAATGAGTGAGCTAACTCACATTAATTGCGTTGCGCTCACTGCCCGCTTTCCAG
TCGGGAAACCTGTCGTGCCAGCGGATCGACAGTACTAAGCTTGGTCTAATACCCAATCTCTCGTCTTATC
CAGATGTTTTATACGCCTCTGGCCCGTGTCTCAAAATCTCTGATGTTACATTGCACAAGATAAAATAATA
TCATCATGAACAATAAAACTGTCTGCTTACATAAACAGTAATACAAGGGGTGTTATGAGCCATATTCAAC
GGGAAACGTCGAGGCCGCGATTAAATTCCAACATGGATGCTGATTTATATGGGTATAAATGGGCTCGCGA
TAATGTCGGGCAATCAGGTGCGACAATCTATCGCTTGTATGGGAAGCCCGATGCGCCAGAGTTGTTTCTG
AAACATGGCAAAGGTAGCGTTGCCAATGATGTTACAGATGAGATGGTCAGACTAAACTGGCTGACGGAAT
TTATGCCTCTTCCGACCATCAAGCATTTTATCCGTACTCCTGATGATGCATGGTTACTCACCACTGCGAT
CCCCGGAAAAACAGCATTCCAGGTATTAGAAGAATATCCTGATTCAGGTGAAAATATTGTTGATGCGCTG
GCAGTGTTCCTGCGCCGGTTGCATTCGATTCCTGTTTGTAATTGTCCTTTTAACAGCGATCGCGTATTTC
GTCTCGCTCAGGCGCAATCACGAATGAATAACGGTTTGGTTGATGCGAGTGATTTTGATGACGAGCGTAA
TGGCTGGCCTGTTGAACAAGTCTGGAAAGAAATGCATAAACTTTTGCCATTCTCACCGGATTCAGTCGTC
ACTCATGGTGATTTCTCACTTGATAACCTTATTTTTGACGAGGGGAAATTAATAGGTTGTATTGATGTTG
GACGAGTCGGAATCGCAGACCGATACCAGGATCTTGCCATCCTATGGAACTGCCTCGGTGAGTTTTCTCC
TTCATTACAGAAACGGCTTTTTCAAAAATATGGTATTGATAATCCTGATATGAATAAATTGCAGTTTCAT
TTGATGCTCGATGAGTTTTTCTAATCAGAATTGGTTAATTGGTTGTAACACTGGCAGAGCATTACGCTGA
CTTGACGGGACGGCGCAAGCTCATGACCAAAATCCCTTAACGTGAGTTACGCGTCGTTCCACTGAGCGTC
AGAGGTATCACTAGTATTACAGAGGTAAGTTATAACAGTCGCCTAACCC
