>Addgene plasmid #103709 | LSB-hsa-miR-653-5p | depositor partial sequence | sequence record 196467 | hsa-miR-653-5p target
CAGTAGAGATTGTTTCAACAC
